Addgene plasmid #137838: PA-Bongwoori-R3
Purpose: A photoactivatable GEPI variant originated from ecliptic pHluorin
Depositing lab: Bradley Baker. Depositing organization: Korea Institute of Science and Technology. Publication: Engineering Photoactivatability in Genetically Encoded Voltage and pH Indicators. Lee S, Song YK, Baker BJ. Front Cell Neurosci. 2019 Oct 29;13:482. doi: 10.3389/fncel.2019.00482. eCollection 2019. PubMed 31736711.
Backbone
  Vector backbone: pcDNA3.1(+)
  Backbone manufacturer: Thermo Fischer (Invitrogen)
  Backbone size w/o insert (bp): 5526
  Total vector size (bp): 6969
  Modifications to backbone: none
  Vector type: Mammalian Expression
  Selectable markers: Hygromycin
Growth in bacteria
  Bacterial resistance: Ampicillin, 100 μg/mL
  Growth temperature: 37°C
  Growth strain: DH5alpha
  Copy number: Unknown
Gene/Insert
  Gene/Insert name: Photoactivatable_Bongwoori-R3 (alt name: PA-Bongwoori-R3)
  Species: Ciona Intestinalis (for voltage-sensing domain), Aequorea victoria (for GFP variant)
  Insert size (bp): 1443
  Mutation: L64F, T65S, V163A, T203H, A227D
  Promoter: CMV
  Cloning method: Restriction Enzyme; 5′ cloning site Nhe1 (not destroyed); 3′ cloning site Xho1 (not destroyed)
  Sequencing primers: 5′ CMV_forward; 3′ BGH_reverse
Terms and licenses: Academic/Nonprofit Terms; Industry Terms: Not Available to Industry
How to cite: PA-Bongwoori-R3 was a gift from Bradley Baker (Addgene plasmid # 137838 ; http://n2t.net/addgene:137838 ; RRID:Addgene_137838)
