[The description below was written by a language model from this plasmid's Addgene catalogue record and pLannotate feature annotations shown in this document.]
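Description:
PA-Bongwoori-R3 is a mammalian expression plasmid of about 7 kb built on a pcDNA3.1(+)-type backbone. It encodes a photoactivatable, genetically encoded fluorescent indicator. The catalogue purpose line calls it a photoactivatable variant derived from ecliptic pHluorin, and the associated work concerns engineering photoactivatability into voltage and pH indicators. The roughly 1.4 kb insert, cloned between NheI and XhoI sites that remain intact, combines a voltage-sensing domain from Ciona intestinalis with a GFP variant from Aequorea victoria. In the feature table only the fluorescent protein is annotated, as an ecliptic pHluorin coding sequence at the 3′ end of the insert. The unannotated stretch upstream of it presumably holds the voltage-sensing domain. The recorded mutations are L64F, T65S, V163A, T203H and A227D. The record does not say what each contributes, although T203H is the substitution generally associated with photoactivatable GFP.

Expression is driven by the human CMV immediate early enhancer and promoter and terminated by the bovine growth hormone polyadenylation signal. A T7 promoter sits just upstream of the insert and could support in vitro transcription. A separate SV40 early promoter drives a hygromycin resistance gene with an SV40 poly(A) signal, which allows selection of stably transfected mammalian cells. In E. coli the plasmid is maintained through a high-copy ColE1/pUC-type origin and ampicillin resistance (β-lactamase), and an f1 origin is also present. The short HIV-1 LTR, ble, lacI and bom annotations are small fragments, most likely backbone remnants or spurious matches rather than functional parts. The construct is suited to transfecting cultured mammalian cells so that the probe's fluorescence can be switched on by light in selected cells for optical recording.
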