Features (pLannotate 1.2.2; 20 found; start..end, strand, type, name):
     80..459     +  enhancer       CMV enhancer: human cytomegalovirus immediate early enhancer
    460..663     +  promoter       CMV promoter: human cytomegalovirus (CMV) immediate early promoter
    659..692     +  LTR            5' LTR (truncated) (fragment): truncated 5' long terminal repeat (LTR) from HIV-1
    708..726     +  promoter       T7 promoter: promoter for bacteriophage T7 RNA polymerase
   1475..2191    +  CDS            ecliptic pHluorin: pH-sensitive mutant of green fluorescent protein (Miesenböck et al., 1998) responds to a drop in pH with a gradual loss (eclipsing) of excitation at 475 nm, accompanied by a reduction of excitation at 395 nm
   2242..2466    +  polyA_signal   bGH poly(A) signal: bovine growth hormone polyadenylation signal
   2470..2491    +  promoter       SV40 promoter (fragment): SV40 enhancer and early promoter
   2512..2940    +  rep_origin     f1 ori (sequence partly withheld): f1 bacteriophage origin of replication; arrow indicates direction of (+) strand synthesis
   2954..3283    +  promoter       SV40 promoter: SV40 enhancer and early promoter
   3332..4357    +  CDS            HygR: aminoglycoside phosphotransferase from E. coli; aph(4)-Ia; confers resistance to hygromycin
   4367..4492    +  CDS            ble (fragment): BLE_KLEPN - Experimental evidence at protein level: Swiss-Prot protein existence level 1. Binding protein with a strong affinity to the bleomycin family of antibiotics. Binds to CL990; an antimitotic-antibiotic compound. From Klebsiella pneumoniae.
   4487..4608    +  polyA_signal   SV40 poly(A) signal: SV40 polyadenylation signal
   4681..4697    -  protein_bind   lac operator: The lac repressor binds to the lac operator to inhibit transcription in E. coli. This inhibition can be relieved by adding lactose or isopropyl-β-D-thiogalactopyranoside (IPTG). lac repressor encoded by lacI
   4705..4735    -  promoter       lac promoter: promoter for the E. coli lac operon
   4750..4771    -  protein_bind   CAP binding site: CAP binding activates transcription in the presence of cAMP. E. coli catabolite activator protein
   4784..4876    -  CDS            lacI (fragment): lac repressor; lacI; The lac repressor binds to the lac operator to inhibit transcription in E. coli. This inhibition can be relieved by adding lactose or isopropyl-β-D-thiogalactopyranoside (IPTG).
   5059..5647    -  rep_origin     ori: high-copy-number ColE1/pMB1/pBR322/pUC origin of replication
   5818..6678    -  CDS            AmpR: β-lactamase; bla; confers resistance to ampicillin, carbenicillin, and related antibiotics
   6679..6783    -  promoter       AmpR promoter: bla
   6842..6894    -  misc_feature   bom (fragment): basis of mobility region from pBR322
>Addgene plasmid #137838 | PA-Bongwoori-R3 | addgene full sequence | sequence record 274633 | Addgene NGS Result
ACCGACAATTGCATGAAGAATCTGCTTAGGGTTAGGCGTTTTGCGCTGCTTCGCGATGTACGGGCCAGAT
ATACGCGTTGACATTGATTATTGACTAGTTATTAATAGTAATCAATTACGGGGTCATTAGTTCATAGCCC
ATATATGGAGTTCCGCGTTACATAACTTACGGTAAATGGCCCGCCTGGCTGACCGCCCAACGACCCCCGC
CCATTGACGTCAATAATGACGTATGTTCCCATAGTAACGCCAATAGGGACTTTCCATTGACGTCAATGGG
TGGAGTATTTACGGTAAACTGCCCACTTGGCAGTACATCAAGTGTATCATATGCCAAGTACGCCCCCTAT
TGACGTCAATGACGGTAAATGGCCCGCCTGGCATTATGCCCAGTACATGACCTTATGGGACTTTCCTACT
TGGCAGTACATCTACGTATTAGTCATCGCTATTACCATGGTGATGCGGTTTTGGCAGTACATCAATGGGC
GTGGATAGCGGTTTGACTCACGGGGATTTCCAAGTCTCCACCCCATTGACGTCAATGGGAGTTTGTTTTG
GCACCAAAATCAACGGGACTTTCCAAAATGTCGTAACAACTCCGCCCCATTGACGCAAATGGGCGGTAGG
CGTGTACGGTGGGAGGTCTATATAAGCAGAGCTCTCTGGCTAACTAGAGAACCCACTGCTTACTGGCTTA
TCGAAATTAATACGACTCACTATAGGGAGACCCAAGCTGGCTAGCACCATGGAGGGATTCGACGGTTCAG
ATTTTAGTCCTCCAGCTGATTTAGTTGGCGTTGACGGTGCAGTCATGCGGAACGTCGTTGACGTCACGAT
AAATGGTGACGTCACTGCTCCGCCGAAAGCTGCGCCAAGAAAAAGTGAATCGGTAAAGAAAGTTCATTGG
AATGATGTAGACCAAGGACCGAGTGAAAAACCAGAGACAAGACAGGAGGAACGAATAGATATACCCGAGA
TTTCAGGTCTATGGTGGGGCGAGAATGAACATGGAGTGGACGATGGGAGAATGGAGATACCTACTACTGG
TGTAGGTCGCGTCCAGTTTCGCATTCGAGCAGTGATTGATCATCTAGGGATGCGAGTCTTTGGAGTCTTC
CTAATTTTCTTGGACATCATCCTCATGATCATTGATCTCAGTCTTATCGATAAAAGTGAATCTTCACAAT
CCTTTTATGACGGGATGGACTTGGCTCTTTCTTGTTATTTCATGCTGGATTTAGGATTAAGGATATTTGC
CTACGGGCCCAAGCTTTTCTTCACCAACCCTTGGGAGGTGGCTGATGGTTTGATTATCGTTGTCACATTC
GTCGTCACGATATTTTACACTGTGTTAGATGAATACGGTACCGAAACAGGAGCCGATGGTTTGGGGCAGT
TGGTTGTGTTGGCCAGATTGCTGCGTGTGGTTATCTTAGCAAGAATATTTTATTCCAGGCAACAAGGGGA
TCCCATGAGTAAAGGAGAAGAACTTTTCACTGGAGTTGTCCCAATTCTTGTTGAATTAGATGGTGATGTT
AATGGGCACAAATTTTCTGTCAGTGGAGAGGGTGAAGGTGATGCAACATACGGAAAACTTACCCTTAAAT
TTATTTGCACTACTGGAAAACTACCTGTTCCATGGCCAACACTTGTCACTACTTTCTCTTATGGTGTTCA
ATGCTTTTCAAGATACCCAGATCATATGAAACGGCATGACTTTTTCAAGAGTGCCATGCCCGAAGGTTAT
GTACAGGAAAGAACTATATTTTTCAAAGATGACGGGAACTACAAGACACGTGCTGAAGTCAAGTTTGAAG
GTGATACCCTTGTTAATAGAATCGAGTTAAAAGGTATTGATTTTAAAGAAGATGGAAACATTCTTGGACA
CAAATTGGAATACAACTATAACGATCACCAGGTGTACATCATGGCAGACAAACAAAAGAATGGAATCAAA
GCTAACTTCAAAATTAGACACAACATTGAAGATGGAGGCGTTCAACTAGCAGACCATTATCAACAAAATA
CTCCAATTGGCGATGGGCCCGTCCTTTTACCAGACAACCATTACCTGTTTCACACTTCTACTCTTTCGAA
AGATCCCAACGAAAAGAGAGACCACATGGTCCTTCTTGAGTTTGTAACAGCTGATGGGATTACACATGGC
ATGGATGAACTATACAAATAATCTAGAACTCGAGTCTAGAGGGCCCGTTTAAACCCGCTGATCAGCCTCG
ACTGTGCCTTCTAGTTGCCAGCCATCTGTTGTTTGCCCCTCCCCCGTGCCTTCCTTGACCCTGGAAGGTG
CCACTCCCACTGTCCTTTCCTAATAAAATGAGGAAATTGCATCGCATTGTCTGAGTAGGTGTCATTCTAT
TCTGGGGGGTGGGGTGGGGCAGGACAGCAAGGGGGAGGATTGGGAAGACAATAGCAGGCATGCTGGGGAT
GCGGTGGGCTCTATGGCTTCTGAGGCGGAAAGAACCAGCTGGGGCTCTAGGGGGTATCCCC
[124 nt withheld, positions 2512-2635]
C
[91 nt withheld, positions 2637-2727]
A
[49 nt withheld, positions 2729-2777]
CCTTTGACGTTGGAGTCCACGTTCTTT
[37 nt withheld, positions 2805-2841]
ACCCTATCTCGGTCTATTCTTTTGATTTATAAGGGATTTTGCCGATTTCGGCCTATTGGTTAAAAAATGA
GCTGATTTAACAAAAATTTAACGCGAATTAATTCTGTGGAATGTGTGTCAGTTAGGGTGTGGAAAGTCCC
CAGGCTCCCCAGCAGGCAGAAGTATGCAAAGCATGCATCTCAATTAGTCAGCAACCAGGTGTGGAAAGTC
CCCAGGCTCCCCAGCAGGCAGAAGTATGCAAAGCATGCATCTCAATTAGTCAGCAACCATAGTCCCGCCC
CTAACTCCGCCCATCCCGCCCCTAACTCCGCCCAGTTCCGCCCATTCTCCGCCCCATGGCTGACTAATTT
TTTTTATTTATGCAGAGGCCGAGGCCGCCTCTGCCTCTGAGCTATTCCAGAAGTAGTGAGGAGGCTTTTT
TGGAGGCCTAGGCTTTTGCAAAAAGCTCCCGGGAGCTTGTATATCCATTTTCGGATCTGATCAGCACGTG
ATGAAAAAGCCTGAACTCACCGCGACGTCTGTCGAGAAGTTTCTGATCGAAAAGTTCGACAGCGTCTCCG
ACCTGATGCAGCTCTCGGAGGGCGAAGAATCTCGTGCTTTCAGCTTCGATGTAGGAGGGCGTGGATATGT
CCTGCGGGTAAATAGCTGCGCCGATGGTTTCTACAAAGATCGTTATGTTTATCGGCACTTTGCATCGGCC
GCGCTCCCGATTCCGGAAGTGCTTGACATTGGGGAATTCAGCGAGAGCCTGACCTATTGCATCTCCCGCC
GTGCACAGGGTGTCACGTTGCAAGACCTGCCTGAAACCGAACTGCCCGCTGTTCTGCAGCCGGTCGCGGA
GGCCATGGATGCGATCGCTGCGGCCGATCTTAGCCAGACGAGCGGGTTCGGCCCATTCGGACCGCAAGGA
ATCGGTCAATACACTACATGGCGTGATTTCATATGCGCGATTGCTGATCCCCATGTGTATCACTGGCAAA
CTGTGATGGACGACACCGTCAGTGCGTCCGTCGCGCAGGCTCTCGATGAGCTGATGCTTTGGGCCGAGGA
CTGCCCCGAAGTCCGGCACCTCGTGCACGCGGATTTCGGCTCCAACAATGTCCTGACGGACAATGGCCGC
ATAACAGCGGTCATTGACTGGAGCGAGGCGATGTTCGGGGATTCCCAATACGAGGTCGCCAACATCTTCT
TCTGGAGGCCGTGGTTGGCTTGTATGGAGCAGCAGACGCGCTACTTCGAGCGGAGGCATCCGGAGCTTGC
AGGATCGCCGCGGCTCCGGGCGTATATGCTCCGCATTGGTCTTGACCAACTCTATCAGAGCTTGGTTGAC
GGCAATTTCGATGATGCAGCTTGGGCGCAGGGTCGATGCGACGCAATCGTCCGATCCGGAGCCGGGACTG
TCGGGCGTACACAAATCGCCCGCAGAAGCGCGGCCGTCTGGACCGATGGCTGTGTAGAAGTACTCGCCGA
TAGTGGAAACCGACGCCCCAGCACTCGTCCGAGGGCAAAGGAATAGCACGTGCTACGAGATTTCGATTCC
ACCGCCGCCTTCTATGAAAGGTTGGGCTTCGGAATCGTTTTCCGGGACGCCGGCTGGATGATCCTCCAGC
GCGGGGATCTCATGCTGGAGTTCTTCGCCCACCCCAACTTGTTTATTGCAGCTTATAATGGTTACAAATA
AAGCAATAGCATCACAAATTTCACAAATAAAGCATTTTTTTCACTGCATTCTAGTTGTGGTTTGTCCAAA
CTCATCAATGTATCTTATCATGTCTGTATACCGTCGACCTCTAGCTAGAGCTTGGCGTAATCATGGTCAT
AGCTGTTTCCTGTGTGAAATTGTTATCCGCTCACAATTCCACACAACATACGAGCCGGAAGCATAAAGTG
TAAAGCCTGGGGTGCCTAATGAGTGAGCTAACTCACATTAATTGCGTTGCGCTCACTGCCCGCTTTCCAG
TCGGGAAACCTGTCGTGCCAGCTGCATTAATGAATCGGCCAACGCGCGGGGAGAGGCGGTTTGCGTATTG
GGCGCTCTTCCGCTTCCTCGCTCACTGACTCGCTGCGCTCGGTCGTTCGGCTGCGGCGAGCGGTATCAGC
TCACTCAAAGGCGGTAATACGGTTATCCACAGAATCAGGGGATAACGCAGGAAAGAACATGTGAGCAAAA
GGCCAGCAAAAGGCCAGGAACCGTAAAAAGGCCGCGTTGCTGGCGTTTTTCCATAGGCTCCGCCCCCCTG
ACGAGCATCACAAAAATCGACGCTCAAGTCAGAGGTGGCGAAACCCGACAGGACTATAAAGATACCAGGC
GTTTCCCCCTGGAAGCTCCCTCGTGCGCTCTCCTGTTCCGACCCTGCCGCTTACCGGATACCTGTCCGCC
TTTCTCCCTTCGGGAAGCGTGGCGCTTTCTCATAGCTCACGCTGTAGGTATCTCAGTTCGGTGTAGGTCG
TTCGCTCCAAGCTGGGCTGTGTGCACGAACCCCCCGTTCAGCCCGACCGCTGCGCCTTATCCGGTAACTA
TCGTCTTGAGTCCAACCCGGTAAGACACGACTTATCGCCACTGGCAGCAGCCACTGGTAACAGGATTAGC
AGAGCGAGGTATGTAGGCGGTGCTACAGAGTTCTTGAAGTGGTGGCCTAACTACGGCTACACTAGAAGAA
CAGTATTTGGTATCTGCGCTCTGCTGAAGCCAGTTACCTTCGGAAAAAGAGTTGGTAGCTCTTGATCCGG
CAAACAAACCACCGCTGGTAGCGGTGGTTTTTTTGTTTGCAAGCAGCAGATTACGCGCAGAAAAAAAGGA
TCTCAAGAAGATCCTTTGATCTTTTCTACGGGGTCTGACGCTCAGTGGAACGAAAACTCACGTTAAGGGA
TTTTGGTCATGAGATTATCAAAAAGGATCTTCACCTAGATCCTTTTAAATTAAAAATGAAGTTTTAAATC
AATCTAAAGTATATATGAGTAAACTTGGTCTGACAGTTACCAATGCTTAATCAGTGAGGCACCTATCTCA
GCGATCTGTCTATTTCGTTCATCCATAGTTGCCTGACTCCCCGTCGTGTAGATAACTACGATACGGGAGG
GCTTACCATCTGGCCCCAGTGCTGCAATGATACCGCGAGACCCACGCTCACCGGCTCCAGATTTATCAGC
AATAAACCAGCCAGCCGGAAGGGCCGAGCGCAGAAGTGGTCCTGCAACTTTATCCGCCTCCATCCAGTCT
ATTAATTGTTGCCGGGAAGCTAGAGTAAGTAGTTCGCCAGTTAATAGTTTGCGCAACGTTGTTGCCATTG
CTACAGGCATCGTGGTGTCACGCTCGTCGTTTGGTATGGCTTCATTCAGCTCCGGTTCCCAACGATCAAG
GCGAGTTACATGATCCCCCATGTTGTGCAAAAAAGCGGTTAGCTCCTTCGGTCCTCCGATCGTTGTCAGA
AGTAAGTTGGCCGCAGTGTTATCACTCATGGTTATGGCAGCACTGCATAATTCTCTTACTGTCATGCCAT
CCGTAAGATGCTTTTCTGTGACTGGTGAGTACTCAACCAAGTCATTCTGAGAATAGTGTATGCGGCGACC
GAGTTGCTCTTGCCCGGCGTCAATACGGGATAATACCGCGCCACATAGCAGAACTTTAAAAGTGCTCATC
ATTGGAAAACGTTCTTCGGGGCGAAAACTCTCAAGGATCTTACCGCTGTTGAGATCCAGTTCGATGTAAC
CCACTCGTGCACCCAACTGATCTTCAGCATCTTTTACTTTCACCAGCGTTTCTGGGTGAGCAAAAACAGG
AAGGCAAAATGCCGCAAAAAAGGGAATAAGGGCGACACGGAAATGTTGAATACTCATACTCTTCCTTTTT
CAATATTATTGAAGCATTTATCAGGGTTATTGTCTCATGAGCGGATACATATTTGAATGTATTTAGAAAA
ATAAACAAATAGGGGTTCCGCGCACATTTCCCCGAAAAGTGCCACCTGACGTCGACGGATCGGGAGATCT
CCCGATCCCCTATGGTGCACTCTCAGTACAATCTGCTCTGATGCCGCATAGTTAAGCCAGTATCTGCTCC
CTGCTTGTGTGTTGGAGGTCGCTGAGTAGTGCGCGAGCAAAATTTAAGCTACAACAAGGCAAGGCTTG
