>Addgene plasmid #137838 | PA-Bongwoori-R3 | depositor partial sequence | sequence record 266181 | CMV-Forward, BGH_Reverse
TAATACGACTCACTATAGGGAGACCCAAGCTGGCTAGCACCATGGAGGGATTCGACGGTTCAGATTTTAG
TCCTCCAGCTGATTTAGTTGGCGTTGACGGTGCAGTCATGCGGAACGTCGTTGACGTCACGATAAATGGT
GACGTCACTGCTCCGCCGAAAGCTGCGCCAAGAAAAAGTGAATCGGTAAAGAAAGTTCATTGGAATGATG
TAGACCAAGGACCGAGTGAAAAACCAGAGACAAGACAGGAGGAACGAATAGATATACCCGAGATTTCAGG
TCTATGGTGGGGCGAGAATGAACATGGAGTGGACGATGGGAGAATGGAGATACCTACTACTGGTGTAGGT
CGCGTCCAGTTTCGCATTCGAGCAGTGATTGATCATCTAGGGATGCGAGTCTTTGGAGTCTTCCTAATTT
TCTTGGACATCATCCTCATGATCATTGATCTCAGTCTTATCGATAAAAGTGAATCTTCACAATCCTTTTA
TGACGGGATGGACTTGGCTCTTTCTTGTTATTTCATGCTGGATTTAGGATTAAGGATATTTGCCTACGGG
CCCAAGCTTTTCTTCACCAACCCTTGGGAGGTGGCTGATGGTTTGATTATCGTTGTCACATTCGTCGTCA
CGATATTTTACACTGTGTTAGATGAATACGGTACCGAAACAGGAGCCGATGGTTTGGGGCAGTTGGTTGT
GTTGGCCAGATTGCTGCGTGTGGTTATCTTAGCAAGAATATTTTATTCCAGGCAACAAGGGGATCCCATG
AGTAAAGGAGAAGAACTTTTCACTGGAGTTGTCCCAATTCTTGTTGAATTAGATGGTGATGTTAATGGGC
ACAAATTTTCTGTCAGTGGAGAGGGTGAAGGTGATGCAACATACGGAAAACTTACCCTTAAATTTATTTG
CACTACTGGAAAACTACCTGTTCCATGGCCAACACTTGTCACTACTTTCTCTTATGGTGTTCAATGCTTT
TCAAGATACCCAGATCATATGAAACGGCATGACTTTTTCAAGAGTGCCATGCCCGAAGGTTATGTACAGG
AAAGAACTATATTTTTCAAAGATGACGGGAACTACAAGACACGTGCTGAAGTCAAGTTTGAAGGTGATAC
CCTTGTTAATAGAATCGAGTTAAAAGGTATTGATTTTAAAGAAGATGGAAACATTCTTGGACACAAATTG
GAATACAACTATAACGATCACCAGGTGTACATCATGGCAGACAAACAAAAGAATGGAATCAAAGCTAACT
TCAAAATTAGACACAACATTGAAGATGGAGGCGTTCAACTAGCAGACCATTATCAACAAAATACTCCAAT
TGGCGATGGGCCCGTCCTTTTACCAGACAACCATTACCTGTTTCACACTTCTACTCTTTCGAAAGATCCC
AACGAAAAGAGAGACCACATGGTCCTTCTTGAGTTTGTAACAGCTGATGGGATTACACATGGCATGGATG
AACTATACAAATAATCTAGAACTCGAGTCTAGAGGGCCCGTTTAAACCCGCTGATCAGCCTCGACTGTGC
CTTCTAGTTGCCAGCCATCTG
